Addgene plasmid #39001: MAGEA4
Purpose: Bacterial expression for structure determination; may not be full ORF
Depositing lab: Nicola Burgess-Brown. Depositing organization: University of Oxford.
Backbone
  Vector backbone: pNIC28-Bsa4
  Backbone manufacturer: SGC
  Vector type: Bacterial Expression
Growth in bacteria
  Bacterial resistance: Kanamycin, 50 μg/mL
  Growth temperature: 37°C
  Growth strain: Mach1
  Copy number: Low Copy
Gene/Insert
  Gene/Insert name: MAGEA4 (alt names: melanoma antigen family A, 4; PDB:2WA0)
  Species: H. sapiens (human)
  Insert size (bp): 672
  Entrez Gene: MAGEA4 (a.k.a. CT1.4, MAGE-41, MAGE-X2, MAGE4, MAGE4A, MAGE4B)
  Tag / fusion protein: His Tev (N terminal on insert)
  Cloning method: Ligation Independent Cloning
  Sequencing primers: 5′ T7; 3′ T7-term
Terms and licenses: Academic/Nonprofit Terms; Industry Terms: Not Available to Industry
How to cite: MAGEA4 was a gift from Nicola Burgess-Brown (Addgene plasmid # 39001 ; http://n2t.net/addgene:39001 ; RRID:Addgene_39001)
