[The description below was written by a language model from this plasmid's Addgene catalogue record and pLannotate feature annotations shown in this document.]
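Description:
MAGEA4 is a bacterial expression plasmid built on the pNIC28-Bsa4 backbone, a pET-style vector designed for ligation-independent cloning, and made to produce a fragment of human melanoma antigen family A, 4 for structure determination. The insert is recorded as 672 bp and flagged as possibly not the full open reading frame; the feature table agrees, annotating a MAGEA4 fragment of about 660 bp. An alternative name links the construct to a deposited crystal structure.

Expression is driven by a T7 promoter, which sits at the end of the linearised record and is contiguous on the circular map with the lac operator and T7 gene 10 ribosome binding site at its start. The plasmid carries lacI under its own promoter, so transcription is repressed until relieved by IPTG, in a host that supplies T7 RNA polymerase. A T7 terminator closes the unit. According to the catalogue, the protein carries an N-terminal His tag followed by a TEV protease site, allowing affinity purification and subsequent tag removal. This tag is not annotated in the table, although the gap between the RBS and the MAGEA4 coding region could accommodate it. The short His and T7 gene 10-derived hits downstream of the insert appear to be vector backbone sequence, and the record does not indicate that they are translated.

Selection is by kanamycin through the aph(3')-Ia gene. Replication relies on a pBR322-type origin with bom and rop, consistent with the low copy number listed. An f1 origin is also present, along with non-functional tetracycline resistance remnants inherited from the backbone.
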