Features (pLannotate 1.2.2; 19 found; start..end, strand, type, name):
      1..25      +  protein_bind   lac operator: The lac repressor binds to the lac operator to inhibit transcription in E. coli. This inhibition can be relieved by adding lactose or isopropyl-β-D-thiogalactopyranoside (IPTG). lac repressor encoded by lacI
     40..62      +  RBS            RBS: efficient ribosome binding site from bacteriophage T7 gene 10 (Olins and Rangwala, 1989)
    133..789     +  CDS            MAGEA4 (fragment): MAGA4_HUMAN - Also known as MAGE4. Experimental evidence at protein level: Swiss-Prot protein existence level 1. Not known, though may play a role in embryonal development and tumor transformation or aspects of tumor progression. From Homo sapiens (Human).
    855..872     +  CDS            9xHis (fragment): 9xHis affinity tag
    882..931     +  CDS            SET1 (fragment): solubility-enhancement tag derived from T7 phage gene 10B
    939..986     +  terminator     T7 terminator: transcription terminator for bacteriophage T7 RNA polymerase
   1023..1451    +  rep_origin     f1 ori (sequence partly withheld): f1 bacteriophage origin of replication; arrow indicates direction of (+) strand synthesis
   1504..1561    +  promoter       AmpR promoter (fragment): bla
   1570..2385    -  CDS            KanR: aminoglycoside phosphotransferase; aph(3')-Ia; confers resistance to kanamycin in bacteria or G418 (Geneticin®) in eukaryotes
   2507..3095    +  rep_origin     ori: high-copy-number ColE1/pMB1/pBR322/pUC origin of replication
   3281..3420    -  misc_feature   bom: basis of mobility region from pBR322
   3522..3713    -  CDS            rop: Rop protein, which maintains plasmids at low copy number; rop
   3730..4110    +  CDS            YPB1_ECOLX: Protein predicted: Swiss-Prot protein existence level 4. From Escherichia coli.
   4182..4473    -  CDS            TcR (fragment): tetracycline efflux protein; tet; confers resistance to tetracycline
   4488..4509    -  protein_bind   CAP binding site: CAP binding activates transcription in the presence of cAMP. E. coli catabolite activator protein
   4522..5604    -  CDS            lacI: lac repressor; lacI; The lac repressor binds to the lac operator to inhibit transcription in E. coli. This inhibition can be relieved by adding lactose or isopropyl-β-D-thiogalactopyranoside (IPTG).
   5605..5682    -  promoter       lacI promoter: lacI
   5690..5969    -  CDS            TcR (fragment): tetracycline efflux protein; tet; confers resistance to tetracycline
   5991..6009    +  promoter       T7 promoter: promoter for bacteriophage T7 RNA polymerase
>Addgene plasmid #39001 | MAGEA4 | addgene full sequence | sequence record 218943 | Addgene NGS Result
GGAATTGTGAGCGGATAACAATTCCCCTCTAGAAATAATTTTGTTTAACTTTAAGAAGGAGATATACATA
TGCACCATCATCATCATCATTCTTCTGGTGTAGATCTGGGTACCGAGAACCTGTACTTCCAATCCATGGA
CGCAGAGTCCTTGTTCCGAGAAGCACTCAGTAACAAGGTGGATGAGTTGGCTCATTTTCTGCTCCGCAAG
TATCGAGCCAAGGAGCTGGTCACAAAGGCAGAAATGCTGGAGAGAGTCATCAAAAATTACAAGCGCTGCT
TTCCTGTGATCTTCGGCAAAGCCTCCGAGTCCCTGAAGATGATCTTTGGCATTGACGTGAAGGAAGTGGA
CCCCACCAGCAACACCTACACCCTTGTCACCTGCCTGGGCCTTTCCTATGATGGCCTGCTGGGTAATAAT
CAGATCTTTCCCAAGACAGGCCTTCTGATAATCGTCCTGGGCACAATTGCAATGGAGGGCGACAGCGCCT
CTGAGGAGGAAATCTGGGAGGAGCTGGGTGTGATGGGGGTGTATGATGGGAGGGAGCACACTGTCTATGG
GGAGCCCAGGAAACTGCTCACCCAAGATTGGGTGCAGGAAAACTACCTGGAGTACCGGCAGGTACCCGGC
AGTAATCCTGCGCGCTATGAGTTCCTGTGGGGTCCAAGGGCTCTGGCTGAAACCAGCTATGTGAAAGTCC
TGGAGCATGTGGTCAGGGTCAATGCAAGAGTTCGCATTGCCTACCCATCCCTGCGTGAAGCAGCTTTGTT
AGAGGAGGAAGAGGGAGTCTGACAGTAAAGGTGGATACGGATCCGAATTCGAGCTCCGTCGACAAGCTTG
CGGCCGCACTCGAGCACCACCACCACCACCACTGAGATCCGGCTGCTAACAAAGCCCGAAAGGAAGCTGA
GTTGGCTGCTGCCACCGCTGAGCAATAACTAGCATAACCCCTTGGGGCCTCTAAACGGGTCTTGAGGGGT
TTTTTGCTGAAAGGAGGAACTATATCCGGATTGGCGAATGGG
[124 nt withheld, positions 1023-1146]
C
[91 nt withheld, positions 1148-1238]
A
[49 nt withheld, positions 1240-1288]
CCTTTGACGTTGGAGTCCACGTTCTTT
[37 nt withheld, positions 1316-1352]
ACCCTATCTCGGTCTATTCTTTTGATTTATAAGGGATTTTGCCGATTTCGGCCTATTGGTTAAAAAATGA
GCTGATTTAACAAAAATTTAACGCGAATTTTAACAAAATATTAACGCTTACAATTTAGGTGGCACTTTTC
GGGGAAATGTGCGCGGAACCCCTATTTGTTTATTTTTCTAAATACATTCAAATATGTATCCGCTCATGAA
TTAATTCTTAGAAAAACTCATCGAGCATCAAATGAAACTGCAATTTATTCATATCAGGATTATCAATACC
ATATTTTTGAAAAAGCCGTTTCTGTAATGAAGGAGAAAACTCACCGAGGCAGTTCCATAGGATGGCAAGA
TCCTGGTATCGGTCTGCGATTCCGACTCGTCCAACATCAATACAACCTATTAATTTCCCCTCGTCAAAAA
TAAGGTTATCAAGTGAGAAATCACCATGAGTGACGACTGAATCCGGTGAGAATGGCAAAAGTTTATGCAT
TTCTTTCCAGACTTGTTCAACAGGCCAGCCATTACGCTCGTCATCAAAATCACTCGCATCAACCAAACCG
TTATTCATTCGTGATTGCGCCTGAGCGAGACGAAATACGCGATCGCTGTTAAAAGGACAATTACAAACAG
GAATCGAATGCAACCGGCGCAGGAACACTGCCAGCGCATCAACAATATTTTCACCTGAATCAGGATATTC
TTCTAATACCTGGAATGCTGTTTTCCCGGGGATCGCAGTGGTGAGTAACCATGCATCATCAGGAGTACGG
ATAAAATGCTTGATGGTCGGAAGAGGCATAAATTCCGTCAGCCAGTTTAGTCTGACCATCTCATCTGTAA
CATCATTGGCAACGCTACCTTTGCCATGTTTCAGAAACAACTCTGGCGCATCGGGCTTCCCATACAATCG
ATAGATTGTCGCACCTGATTGCCCGACATTATCGCGAGCCCATTTATACCCATATAAATCAGCATCCATG
TTGGAATTTAATCGCGGCCTAGAGCAAGACGTTTCCCGTTGAATATGGCTCATAACACCCCTTGTATTAC
TGTTTATGTAAGCAGACAGTTTTATTGTTCATGACCAAAATCCCTTAACGTGAGTTTTCGTTCCACTGAG
CGTCAGACCCCGTAGAAAAGATCAAAGGATCTTCTTGAGATCCTTTTTTTCTGCGCGTAATCTGCTGCTT
GCAAACAAAAAAACCACCGCTACCAGCGGTGGTTTGTTTGCCGGATCAAGAGCTACCAACTCTTTTTCCG
AAGGTAACTGGCTTCAGCAGAGCGCAGATACCAAATACTGTCCTTCTAGTGTAGCCGTAGTTAGGCCACC
ACTTCAAGAACTCTGTAGCACCGCCTACATACCTCGCTCTGCTAATCCTGTTACCAGTGGCTGCTGCCAG
TGGCGATAAGTCGTGTCTTACCGGGTTGGACTCAAGACGATAGTTACCGGATAAGGCGCAGCGGTCGGGC
TGAACGGGGGGTTCGTGCACACAGCCCAGCTTGGAGCGAACGACCTACACCGAACTGAGATACCTACAGC
GTGAGCTATGAGAAAGCGCCACGCTTCCCGAAGGGAGAAAGGCGGACAGGTATCCGGTAAGCGGCAGGGT
CGGAACAGGAGAGCGCACGAGGGAGCTTCCAGGGGGAAACGCCTGGTATCTTTATAGTCCTGTCGGGTTT
CGCCACCTCTGACTTGAGCGTCGATTTTTGTGATGCTCGTCAGGGGGGCGGAGCCTATGGAAAAACGCCA
GCAACGCGGCCTTTTTACGGTTCCTGGCCTTTTGCTGGCCTTTTGCTCACATGTTCTTTCCTGCGTTATC
CCCTGATTCTGTGGATAACCGTATTACCGCCTTTGAGTGAGCTGATACCGCTCGCCGCAGCCGAACGACC
GAGCGCAGCGAGTCAGTGAGCGAGGAAGCGGAAGAGCGCCTGATGCGGTATTTTCTCCTTACGCATCTGT
GCGGTATTTCACACCGCAATGGTGCACTCTCAGTACAATCTGCTCTGATGCCGCATAGTTAAGCCAGTAT
ACACTCCGCTATCGCTACGTGACTGGGTCATGGCTGCGCCCCGACACCCGCCAACACCCGCTGACGCGCC
CTGACGGGCTTGTCTGCTCCCGGCATCCGCTTACAGACAAGCTGTGACCGTCTCCGGGAGCTGCATGTGT
CAGAGGTTTTCACCGTCATCACCGAAACGCGCGAGGCAGCTGCGGTAAAGCTCATCAGCGTGGTCGTGAA
GCGATTCACAGATGTCTGCCTGTTCATCCGCGTCCAGCTCGTTGAGTTTCTCCAGAAGCGTTAATGTCTG
GCTTCTGATAAAGCGGGCCATGTTAAGGGCGGTTTTTTCCTGTTTGGTCACTGATGCCTCCGTGTAAGGG
GGATTTCTGTTCATGGGGGTAATGATACCGATGAAACGAGAGAGGATGCTCACGATACGGGTTACTGATG
ATGAACATGCCCGGTTACTGGAACGTTGTGAGGGTAAACAACTGGCGGTATGGATGCGGCGGGACCAGAG
AAAAATCACTCAGGGTCAATGCCAGCGCTTCGTTAATACAGATGTAGGTGTTCCACAGGGTAGCCAGCAG
CATCCTGCGATGCAGATCCGGAACATAATGGTGCAGGGCGCTGACTTCCGCGTTTCCAGACTTTACGAAA
CACGGAAACCGAAGACCATTCATGTTGTTGCTCAGGTCGCAGACGTTTTGCAGCAGCAGTCGCTTCACGT
TCGCTCGCGTATCGGTGATTCATTCTGCTAACCAGTAAGGCAACCCCGCCAGCCTAGCCGGGTCCTCAAC
GACAGGAGCACGATCATGCGCACCCGTGGGGCCGCCATGCCGGCGATAATGGCCTGCTTCTCGCCGAAAC
GTTTGGTGGCGGGACCAGTGACGAAGGCTTGAGCGAGGGCGTGCAAGATTCCGAATACCGCAAGCGACAG
GCCGATCATCGTCGCGCTCCAGCGAAAGCGGTCCTCGCCGAAAATGACCCAGAGCGCTGCCGGCACCTGT
CCTACGAGTTGCATGATAAAGAAGACAGTCATAAGTGCGGCGACGATAGTCATGCCCCGCGCCCACCGGA
AGGAGCTGACTGGGTTGAAGGCTCTCAAGGGCATCGGTCGAGATCCCGGTGCCTAATGAGTGAGCTAACT
TACATTAATTGCGTTGCGCTCACTGCCCGCTTTCCAGTCGGGAAACCTGTCGTGCCAGCTGCATTAATGA
ATCGGCCAACGCGCGGGGAGAGGCGGTTTGCGTATTGGGCGCCAGGGTGGTTTTTCTTTTCACCAGTGAG
ACGGGCAACAGCTGATTGCCCTTCACCGCCTGGCCCTGAGAGAGTTGCAGCAAGCGGTCCACGCTGGTTT
GCCCCAGCAGGCGAAAATCCTGTTTGATGGTGGTTAACGGCGGGATATAACATGAGCTGTCTTCGGTATC
GTCGTATCCCACTACCGAGATATCCGCACCAACGCGCAGCCCGGACTCGGTAATGGCGCGCATTGCGCCC
AGCGCCATCTGATCGTTGGCAACCAGCATCGCAGTGGGAACGATGCCCTCATTCAGCATTTGCATGGTTT
GTTGAAAACCGGACATGGCACTCCAGTCGCCTTCCCGTTCCGCTATCGGCTGAATTTGATTGCGAGTGAG
ATATTTATGCCAGCCAGCCAGACGCAGACGCGCCGAGACAGAACTTAATGGGCCCGCTAACAGCGCGATT
TGCTGGTGACCCAATGCGACCAGATGCTCCACGCCCAGTCGCGTACCGTCTTCATGGGAGAAAATAATAC
TGTTGATGGGTGTCTGGTCAGAGACATCAAGAAATAACGCCGGAACATTAGTGCAGGCAGCTTCCACAGC
AATGGCATCCTGGTCATCCAGCGGATAGTTAATGATCAGCCCACTGACGCGTTGCGCGAGAAGATTGTGC
ACCGCCGCTTTACAGGCTTCGACGCCGCTTCGTTCTACCATCGACACCACCACGCTGGCACCCAGTTGAT
CGGCGCGAGATTTAATCGCCGCGACAATTTGCGACGGCGCGTGCAGGGCCAGACTGGAGGTGGCAACGCC
AATCAGCAACGACTGTTTGCCCGCCAGTTGTTGTGCCACGCGGTTGGGAATGTAATTCAGCTCCGCCATC
GCCGCTTCCACTTTTTCCCGCGTTTTCGCAGAAACGTGGCTGGCCTGGTTCACCACGCGGGAAACGGTCT
GATAAGAGACACCGGCATACTCTGCGACATCGTATAACGTTACTGGTTTCACATTCACCACCCTGAATTG
ACTCTCTTCCGGGCGCTATCATGCCATACCGCGAAAGGTTTTGCGCCATTCGATGGTGTCCGGGATCTCG
ACGCTCTCCCTTATGCGACTCCTGCATTAGGAAGCAGCCCAGTAGTAGGTTGAGGCCGTTGAGCACCGCC
GCCGCAAGGAATGGTGCATGCAAGGAGATGGCGCCCAACAGTCCCCCGGCCACGGGGCCTGCCACCATAC
CCACGCCGAAACAAGCGCTCATGAGCCCGAAGTGGCGAGCCCGATCTTCCCCATCGGTGATGTCGGCGAT
ATAGGCGCCAGCAACCGCACCTGTGGCGCCGGTGATGCCGGCCACGATGCGTCCGGCGTAGAGGATCGAG
ATCTCGATCCCGCGAAATTAATACGACTCACTATAGG
