>Addgene plasmid #39001 | MAGEA4 | depositor partial sequence | sequence record 49059 | MAGEA4 sequence 672 bps
ATGGACGCAGAGTCCTTGTTCCGAGAAGCACTCAGTAACAAGGTGGATGAGTTGGCTCATTTTCTGCTCC
GCAAGTATCGAGCCAAGGAGCTGGTCACAAAGGCAGAAATGCTGGAGAGAGTCATCAAAAATTACAAGCG
CTGCTTTCCTGTGATCTTCGGCAAAGCCTCCGAGTCCCTGAAGATGATCTTTGGCATTGACGTGAAGGAA
GTGGACCCCACCAGCAACACCTACACCCTTGTCACCTGCCTGGGCCTTTCCTATGATGGCCTGCTGGGTA
ATAATCAGATCTTTCCCAAGACAGGCCTTCTGATAATCGTCCTGGGCACAATTGCAATGGAGGGCGACAG
CGCCTCTGAGGAGGAAATCTGGGAGGAGCTGGGTGTGATGGGGGTGTATGATGGGAGGGAGCACACTGTC
TATGGGGAGCCCAGGAAACTGCTCACCCAAGATTGGGTGCAGGAAAACTACCTGGAGTACCGGCAGGTAC
CCGGCAGTAATCCTGCGCGCTATGAGTTCCTGTGGGGTCCAAGGGCTCTGGCTGAAACCAGCTATGTGAA
AGTCCTGGAGCATGTGGTCAGGGTCAATGCAAGAGTTCGCATTGCCTACCCATCCCTGCGTGAAGCAGCT
TTGTTAGAGGAGGAAGAGGGAGTCTGACAGTAAAGGTGGATA
