>Addgene plasmid #39001 | MAGEA4 | addgene partial sequence | sequence record 52911 | T7 5'-TAATACGACTCACTATAGGG-3'
AATAATTTTGTTTAACTTTAAGAAGGAGATATACATATGCACCATCATCATCATCATTCTTCTGGTGTAG
ATCTGGGTACCGAGAACCTGTACTTCCAATCCATGGACGCAGAGTCCTTGTTCCGAGAAGCACTCAGTAA
CAAGGTGGATGAGTTGGCTCATTTTCTGCTCCGCAAGTATCGAGCCAAGGAGCTGGTCACAAAGGCAGAA
ATGCTGGAGAGAGTCATCAAAAATTACAAGCGCTGCTTTCCTGTGATCTTCGGCAAAGCCTCCGAGTCCC
TGAAGATGATCTTTGGCATTGACGTGAAGGAAGTGGACCCCACCAGCAACACCTACACCCTTGTCACCTG
CCTGGGCCTTTCCTATGATGGCCTGCTGGGTAATAATCAGATCTTTCCCAAGACAGGCCTTCTGATAATC
GTCCTGGGCACAATTGCAATGGAGGGCGACAGCGCCTCTGAGGAGGAAATCTGGGAGGAGCTGGGTGTGA
TGGGGGTGTATGATGGGAGGGAGCACACTGTCTATGGGGAGCCCAGGAAACTGCTCACCCAAGATTGGGT
GCAGGAAAACTACCTGGAGTACCGGCAGGTACCCGGCAGTAATCCTGCGCGCTATGAGTTCCTGTGGGGT
CCAAGGGCTCTGGCTGAAACCAGCTATGTGAAAGTCCTGGAGCATGTGGTCAGGGTCAATGCAAGAGTTC
GCATTGCCTACCCATCCCTGCGTGAAGCAGCTTTGTTAGAGGAGGAAGAGGGAGTCTGACAGTAAAGGTG
GATACGGATCCGAATTCGAGCTCCGTCGACAAGCTTGCGGCCGCACTCGAGCACCACCACCACCACCACT
GA
