>Addgene plasmid #39001 | MAGEA4 | addgene partial sequence | sequence record 53319 | T7_term
CTTTCGGGCTTTGTTAGCAGCCGGATCTCAGTGGTGGTGGTGGTGGTGCTCGAGTGCGGCCGCAAGCTTG
TCGACGGAGCTCGAATTCGGATCCGTATCCACCTTTACTGTCAGACTCCCTCTTCCTCCTCTAACAAAGC
TGCTTCACGCAGGGATGGGTAGGCAATGCGAACTCTTGCATTGACCCTGACCACATGCTCCAGGACTTTC
ACATAGCTGGTTTCAGCCAGAGCCCTTGGACCCCACAGGAACTCATAGCGCGCAGGATTACTGCCGGGTA
CCTGCCGGTACTCCAGGTAGTTTTCCTGCACCCAATCTTGGGTGAGCAGTTTCCTGGGCTCCCCATAGAC
AGTGTGCTCCCTCCCATCATACACCCCCATCACACCCAGCTCCTCCCAGATTTCCTCCTCAGAGGCGCTG
TCGCCCTCCATTGCAATTGTGCCCAGGACGATTATCAGAAGGCCTGTCTTGGGAAAGATCTGATTATTAC
CCAGCAGGCCATCATAGGAAAGGCCCAGGCAGGTGACAAGGGTGTAGGTGTTGCTGGTGGGGTCCACTTC
CTTCACGTCAATGCCAAAGATCATCTTCAGGGACTCGGAGGCTTTGCCGAAGATCACAGGAAAGCAGCGC
TTGTAATTTTTGATGACTCTCTCCAGCATTTCTGCCTTTGTGACCAGCTCCTTGGCTCGATACTTGCGGA
GCAGAAAATGAGCCAACTCATCCACCTTGTTACTGAGTGCTTCTCGGAACAAGGACTCTGCGTCCATGGA
TTGGAAGTACAGGTTCTCGGTACCCAGATCTACACCAGAAGAATGATGATGATGATGGTGCATATGTATA
TCTCCTTCTTAAAGTTAAACAAAATTATTTCTAGAGGGGAATTGTTATCCGCTCACAATTCCCCTATAGT
GAGTCGTATTAATTTCGCGGGATCGAGATCTCGATCCTCTACGCCGGACGCATCGTGGC
